>Addgene plasmid #213140 | pmiRFP670-PCNAL2 (pc3385) | addgene full sequence | sequence record 470397 | Addgene NGS Result
TTGAGATCCTTTTTTTCTGCGCGTAATCTGCTGCTTGCAAACAAAAAAACCACCGCTACCAGCGGTGGTT
TGTTTGCCGGATCAAGAGCTACCAACTCTTTTTCCGAAGGTAACTGGCTTCAGCAGAGCGCAGATACCAA
ATACTGTTCTTCTAGTGTAGCCGTAGTTAGGCCACCACTTCAAGAACTCTGTAGCACCGCCTACATACCT
CGCTCTGCTAATCCTGTTACCAGTGGCTGCTGCCAGTGGCGATAAGTCGTGTCTTACCGGGTTGGACTCA
AGACGATAGTTACCGGATAAGGCGCAGCGGTCGGGCTGAACGGGGGGTTCGTGCACACAGCCCAGCTTGG
AGCGAACGACCTACACCGAACTGAGATACCTACAGCGTGAGCTATGAGAAAGCGCCACGCTTCCCGAAGG
GAGAAAGGCGGACAGGTATCCGGTAAGCGGCAGGGTCGGAACAGGAGAGCGCACGAGGGAGCTTCCAGGG
GGAAACGCCTGGTATCTTTATAGTCCTGTCGGGTTTCGCCACCTCTGACTTGAGCGTCGATTTTTGTGAT
GCTCGTCAGGGGGGCGGAGCCTATGGAAAAACGCCAGCAACGCGGCCTTTTTACGGTTCCTGGCCTTTTG
CTGGCCTTTTGCTCACATGTTCTTTCCTGCGTTATCCCCTGATTCTGTGGATAACCGTATTACCGCCTTT
GAGTGAGCTGATACCGCTCGCCGCAGCCGAACGACCGAGCGCAGCGAGTCAGTGAGCGAGGAAGCGGAAG
AGCGCCCAATACGCAAACCGCCTCTCCCCGCGCGTTGGCCGATTCATTAATGCAGCAATTAGTCAGCAAC
CATAGTCCCGCCCCTAACTCCGCCCATCCCGCCCCTAACTCCGCCCAGTTCCGCCCATTCTCCGCCCCAT
GGCTGACTAATTTTTTTTATTTATGCAGAGGCCGAGGCCGCCTCGGCCTCTGAGCTATTCCAGAAGTAGT
GAAGAGGCTTTTTTGGAGGCCTAGGCTTTTGCAAAAAGCTCCGGGATCTCCATAAGAGAAGAGGGACAGC
TATGACTGGGAGTAGTCAGGAGAGGAGGAAAAATCTGGCTAGTAAAACATGTAAGGAAAATTTTAGGGAT
GTTAAAGAAAAAAATAACACAAAACAAAATATAAAAAAAATCTAACCTCAAGTCAAGGCTTTTCTATGGA
ATAAGGAATGGACAGCAGGGGGCTGTTTCATATACTGATGACCTCTTTATAGCCAACCTTTGTTCATGGC
AGCCAGCATATGGGCATATGTTGCCAAACTCTAAACCAAATACTCATTCTGATGTTTTAAATGATTTGCC
CTCCCATATGTCCTTCCGAGTGAGAGACACAAAAAATTCCAACACACTATTGCAATGAAAATAAATTTCC
TTTATTAGCCAGAAGTCAGATGCTCAAGGGGCTTCATGATGTCCCCATAATTTTTGGCAGAGGGAAAAAG
ATCTCAGTGGTATTTGTGAGCCAGGGCATTGGCCACACCAGCCACCACCTTCTGATAGGCAGCCTGCACC
TGAGGAGTGAATTCTTTGCCAAAATGATGAGACAGCACAACAACCAGCACGTTGCCCAGGAGCTGTAGGA
AAGAGAAGAAGGCATGAACATGGTTAGCAGAGGGGCCCGGTTTGGACTCAGAGTATTTTATCCTCATCTC
AAACAGTGTATATCATTGTAACCATAAAGAGAAAGGCAGGATGATGACCAGGGTGTAGTTGTTTCTACCA
ATAAGAATATTTCCACGCCAGCCAGAATTTATATGCAGAAATATTCTACCTTATCATTTAATTATAACAA
TTGTTCTCTAAAACTGTGCTGAAGTACAATATAATATACCCTGATTGCCTTGAAAAAAAAGTGATTAGAG
AAAGTACTTACAATCTGACAAATAAACAAAAGTGAATTTAAAAATTCGTTACAAATGCAAGCTAAAGTTT
AACGAAAAAGTTACAGAAAATGAAAAGAAAATAAGAGGAGACAATGGTTGTCAACAGAGTAGAAAGTGAA
AGAAACAAAATTATCATGAGGGTCCATGGTGATACAAGGGACATCTTCCCATTCTAAACAACACCCTGAA
AACTTTGCCCCCTCCATATAACATGAATTTTACAATAGCGAAAAAGAAAGAACAATCAAGGGTCCCCAAA
CTCACCCTGAAGTTCTCAGCTCTAGACTAAGATCCTTCTTCATCCTCGATCTTGGGAGCCAAGTAGTATT
TTAAGTGTCCCATATCCGCAATTTTATACTCTACAACAAGGGGTACATCTGCAGACATACTGAGTGTCAC
CGTTGAAGAGAGTGGAGTGGCTTTTGTAAAGAAGTTCAGGTACCTCAGTGCAAAAGTTAGTTGAACTGGT
TCATTCATCTCTATGGTAACAGCTTCCTCCTCTTTATCGACATTACTTGTCTGTGACAATTTAATGTTTC
CATTTCCAAGTTCTCCACTTGCAGAAAATTTCACTCCGTCTTTTGCACAGGAAATTACAACAGCATCTCC
AATATGGCTGAGATCTCGGCATATACGTGCAAATTCACCAGAAGGCATCTTTACTACACAGCTGTACTCC
TGTTCTGGAATTCCAAGTTGTTCAACATCTAAATCCATCAACTTCATTTCATAGTCTGAAACTTTCTCCT
GGTTTGGTGCTTCAAATACTAGCGCCAAGGTATCCGCGTTATCTTCGGCCCTTAGTGTAATGATATCTTC
ATTGCCGGCGCATTTTAGTATTTTGGACATACTGGTGAGGTTCACGCCCATGGCCAGGTTGCGGTCGCAG
CGGTAGGTGTCGAAGCCCTCAGACCGCAGGGTGAGCTGCACCAAAGAGACGTGGGACGAGTCCATGCTCT
GCAGGTTTACACCGCTGGAGCTAATATCCCAGCAGGCCTCGTTGATGAGGTCCTTGAGTGCCTCCAACAC
CTTCTTGAGGATGGAGCCCTGGACCAGGCGCGCCTCGAACATGGATCGATACGCGTAGCCGCGGCCCGGC
CCTTGCCCTTGCCCTTGCCCTTCGCCCTTGTACAGGCTCTCAAGCGCGGTGATCCGCGTCGCGATCCTTT
CGGCGAGCCGTTTGCAGATCGCCCGCAGCTCGAAACGGATGAAGCGCGGCAGATAATGGTGACAGACAAC
CAGGCCCCACAGCTTGCCGCCGACCACCAGCGACACCGCCAGGGTGGCGCGCACGCCCATGTCCTTCAGG
AACTGCAGATGGCACGGCGACATCGAGCGCAGGAAGCAGCCCGACATGTCGAGATCGCGCCCGGTCAGCG
GCGACAGCCGCGGCTCCAGCGGCACCGGCTGATAGGTGACGTCGACCAGCACGCGGACGCGCTGCCGCAC
GTACAGCTGCCGCGCCATCTGCGGGACAGTCGACGACGGATAGCGGTTGCCGAAATAGGATTCGAGCCCA
GGCACATGGCACTCGGAGAATACCAGGCCGTGGCCTTGCTCATCGAAACGATACACCATCACCCGGTCGT
AGCCGGTGCACTGCTGAAACAGCAGCACGGTGTCATCGCACAGCGCGCGCAGTGAACCCGCCGTGCGGAT
CCGCTCCAGCGCCGGCGCCAGCGTGCCTGACAGATCGATCGACGGGCCGGCACGTTCGAGTTCGATGATC
AGCCCGCCTTCCGGAGGCCGATGCATCAGACCGCAGTACTCCGTAGAGGGATTGCCGATCCGGCAGCGCA
CCGCGACCGGCATGCCTTCGGCGGTGGGATCGAGATGCGGCAGGATCTTGATCAACAGATCGCCGTCGAT
CTCGGCGAGCGGAACGCCGAGTACGCTTCCGAGATTCAGAAATTCCGCGGCGTTGGCGCTGGCCTGGATG
ACGCGATGATCATGTTCGCTGACGACCAGAAGCGCGCCATGCGGCTGGATCGAGCCGGCGAGGTGGATCT
CTTCATGTTCGCAATTCGAATGAGAGGCGGTCCCGAATGCGGGGCTGCCAGAGGCATGACCTGCTACCAT
GGTGGCGACCGGTACCAGTACTTTGCGCTTCTTCTTCGGGGATCCCCACGAAGCCATACGCGCTTCTACA
AGGCGCTGGCCGAAGAGGTGCGGGAGTTTCACGCCACCAAGATCCCCCGGAGGCTGGATCGGTCCCGGTG
TCTTCTATGGAGGTCAAAACAGCGTGGATGGCGTCTCCAGGCGATCTGACGGTTCACTAAACGAGCTCTG
CTTATATAGACCTCCCACCGTACACGCCTACCGCCCATTTGCGTCAATGGGGCGGAGTTGTTACGACATT
TTGGAAAGTCCCGTTGATTTTGGTGCCAAAACAAACTCCCATTGACGTCAATGGGGTGGAGACTTGGAAA
TCCCCGTGAGTCAAACCGCTATCCACGCCCATTGATGTACTGCCAAAACCGCATCACCATGGTAATAGCG
ATGACTAATACGTAGATGTACTGCCAAGTAGGAAAGTCCCATAAGGTCATGTACTGGGCATAATGCCAGG
CGGGCCATTTACCGTCATTGACGTCAATAGGGGGCGTACTTGGCATATGATACACTTGATGTACTGCCAA
GTGGGCAGTTTACCGTAAATACTCCACCCATTGACGTCAATGGAAAGTCCCTATTGGCGTTACTATGGGA
ACATACGTCATTATTGACGTCAATGGGCGGGGGTCGTTGGGCGGTCAGCCAGGCGGGCCATTTACCGTAA
GTTATGTAACGGGGCGAGCTCGAATTCCGGTCTCCCTATAGTGAGTCGTATTAATTTCGATAAGCCAGAC
CATTCCTTGCGGCGGCGGTGCTCAACGGCCTCAACCTACTACTGGGCTGCTTCCTAATGCAGGAGTCGCA
TAAGGGAGAGCGTCGAATGGTGCACTCTCAGTACAATCTGCTCTGATGCCGCATAGTTAAGCCAGCCCCG
ACACCCGCCAACACCCGCTGACGCGCCCTGACGGGCTTGTCTGCTCCCGGCATCCGCTTACAGACAAGCT
GTGACCGTCTCCGGGAGCTGCATGTGTCAGAGGTTTTCACCGTCATCACCGAAACGCGCGAGACGAAAGG
GCCTCGTGATACGCCTATTTTTATAGGTTAATGTCATGATAATAATGGTTTCTTAGACGTCAGGTGGCAC
TTTTCGGGGAAATGTGCGCGGAACCCCTATTTGTTTATTTTTCTAAATACATTCAAATATGTATCCGCTC
ATGAGACAATAACCCTGATAAATGCTTCAATAATATTGAAAAAGGAAGAGTATGAGTATTCAACATTTCC
GTGTCGCCCTTATTCCCTTTTTTGCGGCATTTTGCCTTCCTGTTTTTGCTCACCCAGAAACGCTGGTGAA
AGTAAAAGATGCTGAAGATCAGTTGGGTGCACGAGTGGGTTACATCGAACTGGATCTCAACAGCGGTAAG
ATCCTTGAGAGTTTTCGCCCCGAAGAACGTTTTCCAATGATGAGCACTTTTAAAGTTCTGCTATGTGGCG
CGGTATTATCCCGTATTGACGCCGGGCAAGAGCAACTCGGTCGCCGCATACACTATTCTCAGAATGACTT
GGTTGAGTACTCACCAGTCACAGAAAAGCATCTTACGGATGGCATGACAGTAAGAGAATTATGCAGTGCT
GCCATAACCATGAGTGATAACACTGCGGCCAACTTACTTCTGACAACGATCGGAGGACCGAAGGAGCTAA
CCGCTTTTTTGCACAACATGGGGGATCATGTAACTCGCCTTGATCGTTGGGAACCGGAGCTGAATGAAGC
CATACCAAACGACGAGCGTGACACCACGATGCCTGTAGCAATGGCAACAACGTTGCGCAAACTATTAACT
GGCGAACTACTTACTCTAGCTTCCCGGCAACAATTAATAGACTGGATGGAGGCGGATAAAGTTGCAGGAC
CACTTCTGCGCTCGGCCCTTCCGGCTGGCTGGTTTATTGCTGATAAATCTGGAGCCGGTGAGCGTGGGTC
TCGCGGTATCATTGCAGCACTGGGGCCAGATGGTAAGCCCTCCCGTATCGTAGTTATCTACACGACGGGG
AGTCAGGCAACTATGGATGAACGAAATAGACAGATCGCTGAGATAGGTGCCTCACTGATTAAGCATTGGT
AACTGTCAGACCAAGTTTACTCATATATACTTTAGATTGATTTAAAACTTCATTTTTAATTTAAAAGGAT
CTAGGTGAAGATCCTTTTTGATAATCTCATGACCAAAATCCCTTAACGTGAGTTTTCGTTCCACTGAGCG
TCAGACCCCGTAGAAAAGATCAAAGGATCTTC
Features (pLannotate 1.2.2; 17 found; start..end, strand, type, name):
      1..589     +  rep_origin     ori: high-copy-number ColE1/pMB1/pBR322/pUC origin of replication
    772..826     +  CDS            lacI (fragment): lac repressor; lacI; The lac repressor binds to the lac operator to inhibit transcription in E. coli. This inhibition can be relieved by adding lactose or isopropyl-β-D-thiogalactopyranoside (IPTG).
    826..1015    +  promoter       SV40 promoter: SV40 early promoter
   1351..1406    -  polyA_signal   β-globin poly(A) signal: rabbit β-globin polyadenylation signal (Gil and Proudfoot, 1987)
   1477..1599    -  CDS            HBB: HBB_COLGU - Experimental evidence at transcript level: Swiss-Prot protein existence level 2. Involved in oxygen transport from the lung to the various peripheral tissues. From Colobus guereza (Mantled guereza) (Eastern black-and-white colobus monkey).
   1603..2175    -  intron         β-globin intron: intron from rabbit β-globin gene
   2200..2982    -  CDS            PCNA: PCNA_HUMAN - Experimental evidence at protein level: Swiss-Prot protein existence level 1. Auxiliary protein of DNA polymerase delta and is involved in the control of eukaryotic DNA replication by increasing the polymerase's processibility during elongation of the leading strand. Induces a robust stimulatory effect on the 3'-5' exonuclease and 3'- phosphodiesterase, but not apurinic-apyrimidinic (AP) endonuclease, APEX2 activities. Has to be loaded onto DNA in order to be able to stimulate APEX2. Plays a key role in DNA damage response (DDR) by being conveniently positioned at the replication
   3046..3990    -  CDS            miRFP670: miRFP670 is a basic (constitutively fluorescent) near ir fluorescent protein published in 2016, derived from Rhodopseudomonas palustris. It has low acid sensitivity. It requires the cofactor biliverdin for fluorescence.
   4065..4104    -  5'UTR          HSV TK 5'-UTR: 5' untranslated region from the herpes simplex virus thymidine kinase gene
   4194..4397    -  promoter       CMV promoter: human cytomegalovirus (CMV) immediate early promoter
   4398..4701    -  enhancer       CMV enhancer: human cytomegalovirus immediate early enhancer
   4725..4743    -  promoter       T7 promoter: promoter for bacteriophage T7 RNA polymerase
   4759..4846    +  CDS            TcR (fragment): tetracycline efflux protein; tet; confers resistance to tetracycline
   4847..4895    -  misc_feature   bom (fragment): basis of mobility region from pBR322
   4997..5032    -  CDS            rop (fragment): Rop protein, which maintains plasmids at low copy number; rop
   5127..5231    +  promoter       AmpR promoter: bla
   5232..6092    +  CDS            AmpR: β-lactamase; bla; confers resistance to ampicillin, carbenicillin, and related antibiotics
