[The description below was written by a language model from this plasmid's Addgene catalogue record and pLannotate feature annotations shown in this document.]
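Description:
pmiRFP670-PCNAL2 (pc3385) is a mammalian expression plasmid that produces human PCNA, the DNA polymerase sliding-clamp protein, fused to the near-infrared fluorescent protein miRFP670. It is propagated in E. coli through a high-copy ColE1/pUC-type origin and selected with ampicillin via the bla gene and its own promoter. No mammalian selection marker is annotated. An SV40 early promoter segment is present, but no resistance gene is associated with it. Short fragments of lacI, TcR, bom and rop appear to be backbone remnants without function.

The expression unit lies on the reverse strand. The CMV immediate-early enhancer and promoter are followed by an HSV TK 5' untranslated region, the miRFP670 coding sequence, a short gap that presumably encodes a linker, and then the PCNA coding sequence. Downstream are a rabbit β-globin intron, a β-globin exon fragment and the β-globin polyadenylation signal, which support transcript processing. A T7 promoter sits upstream of the CMV enhancer. miRFP670 is a bacterial phytochrome derivative that needs biliverdin as a cofactor for fluorescence.

The record contains some inconsistencies. The catalogue lists the tag as C-terminal on the insert, whereas the feature order places miRFP670 upstream of PCNA, which implies an N-terminal tag. The sequenced plasmid is 6,262 nt, longer than the catalogued total of 4,960 bp. The annotated β-globin and HSV TK elements may also mean the backbone differs from the one listed.

The stated purpose is expression of fluorescently tagged PCNA in mammalian cells. Such fusions are commonly used as live-cell markers of replication sites and S-phase progression, and the far-red emission leaves the other fluorescence channels free.
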