Addgene plasmid #213140: pmiRFP670-PCNAL2 (pc3385)
Purpose: Expresses human PCNA miRFP670 tagged in mammalian cells
Depositing lab: Cristina Cardoso. Depositing organization: Technische Universitaet Darmstadt. Publication: Cytosine base modifications regulate DNA duplex stability and metabolism. Rausch C, Zhang P, Casas-Delucchi CS, Daiss JL, Engel C, Coster G, Hastert FD, Weber P, Cardoso MC. Nucleic Acids Res. 2021 Dec 16;49(22):12870-12894. doi: 10.1093/nar/gkab509. PubMed 34133727.
Backbone
  Vector backbone: pmiRFP670
  Backbone manufacturer: addgene #79987
  Backbone size w/o insert (bp): 4012
  Total vector size (bp): 4960
  Vector type: Mammalian Expression
Growth in bacteria
  Bacterial resistance: Ampicillin, 100 μg/mL
  Growth temperature: 37°C
  Growth strain: DH5alpha
  Copy number: Unknown
Gene/Insert
  Gene/Insert name: PCNA
  Species: H. sapiens (human)
  GenBank ID: NM_002592.2
  Entrez Gene: PCNA (a.k.a. ATLD2)
  Promoter: CMV
  Tag / fusion protein: miRFP670 (C terminal on insert)
  Cloning method: Restriction Enzyme; 5′ cloning site AgeI (unknown if destroyed); 3′ cloning site BsrGI (unknown if destroyed)
  Sequencing primers: 5′ CGCAAATGGGCGGTAGGCGTG; 3′ GGTGGATCTCTTCATGTTCGC
Terms and licenses: Academic/Nonprofit Terms; Industry Terms: Not Available to Industry
How to cite: pmiRFP670-PCNAL2 (pc3385) was a gift from Cristina Cardoso (Addgene plasmid # 213140 ; http://n2t.net/addgene:213140 ; RRID:Addgene_213140)
